>Addgene plasmid #149386 | pCRISPR2_wt | addgene full sequence | sequence record 300473 | Addgene NGS Result
AGGCATCCATGGGTATGTATATCTCCTTCTTAAAGTTAAACAAAATTATTTCTAGCCCAAAAAAACGGGT
ATGGAGAAACAGTAGAGAGTTGCGATAAAAAGCGTCAGGTAGGATCCGCTAATCTTATGGATAAAAATGC
TATGGCATAGCAAAGTGTGACGCCGTGCAAATAATCAATGTGGACTTTTCTGCCGTGATTATAGACACTT
TTGTTACGCGTTTTTGTCATGGCTTTGGTCCCGCTTTGTTACAGAATGCTTTTAATAAGCGGGGTTACCG
GTTTGGTTAGCGAGAAGAGCCAGTAAAAGACGCAGTGACGGCAATGTCTGATGCAATATGGACAATTGGT
TTCTTCTCTGAATGGCGGGAGTATGAAAAGTATGGCTGAAGCGCAAAATGATCCCCTGCTGCCGGGATAC
TCGTTTAATGCCCATCTGGTGGCGGGTTTAACGCCGATTGAGGCCAACGGTTATCTCGATTTTTTTATCG
ACCGACCGCTGGGAATGAAAGGTTATATTCTCAATCTCACCATTCGCGGTCAGGGGGTGGTGAAAAATCA
GGGACGAGAATTTGTTTGCCGACCGGGTGATATTTTGCTGTTCCCGCCAGGAGAGATTCATCACTACGGT
CGTCATCCGGAGGCTCGCGAATGGTATCACCAGTGGGTTTACTTTCGTCCGCGCGCCTACTGGCATGAAT
GGCTTAACTGGCCGTCAATATTTGCCAATACGGGGTTCTTTCGCCCGGATGAAGCGCACCAGCCGCATTT
CAGCGACCTGTTTGGGCAAATCATTAACGCCGGGCAAGGGGAAGGGCGCTATTCGGAGCTGCTGGCGATA
AATCTGCTTGAGCAATTGTTACTGCGGCGCATGGAAGCGATTAACGAGTCGCTCCATCCACCGATGGATA
ATCGGGTACGCGAGGCTTGTCAGTACATCAGCGATCACCTGGCAGACAGCAATTTTGATATCGCCAGCGT
CGCACAGCATGTTTGCTTGTCGCCGTCGCGTCTGTCACATCTTTTCCGCCAGCAGTTAGGGATTAGCGTC
TTAAGCTGGCGCGAGGACCAACGTATCAGCCAGGCGAAGCTGCTTTTGAGCACCACCCGGATGCCTATCG
CCACCGTCGGTCGCAATGTTGGTTTTGACGATCAACTCTATTTCTCGCGGGTATTTAAAAAATGCACCGG
GGCCAGCCCGAGCGAGTTCCGTGCCGGTTGTGAAGAAAAAGTGAATGATGTAGCCGTCAAGTTGTCATAA
TTTGGGGATTCCTTAAGGTATACTTTCCGCTGCATAACCCTGCTTCGGGGTCATTATAGCGATTTTTTCG
GTATATCCATCCTTTTTCGCACGATATACAGGATTTTGCCAAAGGGTTCGTGTAGACTTTCCTTGGTGTA
TCCAACGGCGTCAGCCGGGCAGGATAGGTGAAGTAGGCCCACCCGCGAGCGGGTGTTCCTTCTTCACTGT
CCCTTATTCGCACCTGGCGGTGCTCAACGGGAATCCTGCTCTGCGAGGCTGGCCGATAAGCTAGCTTGTG
AGCAAAAGGCCAGCAAAAGGCCAGGAACCGTAAAAAGGCCGCGTTGCTGGCGTTTTTCCATAGGCTCCGC
CCCCCTGACGAGCATCACAAAAATCGACGCTCAAGTCAGAGGTGGCGAAACCCGACAGGACTATAAAGAT
ACCAGGCGTTTCCCCCTGGAAGCTCCCTCGTGCGCTCTCCTGTTCCGACCCTGCCGCTTACCGGATACCT
GTCCGCCTTTCTCCCTTCGGGAAGCGTGGCGCTTTCTCATAGCTCACGCTGTAGGTATCTCAGTTCGGTG
TAGGTCGTTCGCTCCAAGCTGGGCTGTGTGCACGAACCCCCCGTTCAGCCCGACCGCTGCGCCTTATCCG
GTAACTATCGTCTTGAGTCCAACCCGGTAAGACACGACTTATCGCCACTGGCAGCAGCCACTGGTAACAG
GATTAGCAGAGCGAGGTATGTAGGCGGTGCTACAGAGTTCTTGAAGTGGTGGCCTAACTACGGCTACACT
AGAAGAACAGTATTTGGTATCTGCGCTCTGCTGAAGCCAGTTACCTTCGGAAAAAGAGTTGGTAGCTCTT
GATCCGGCAAACAAACCACCGCTGGTAGCGGTGGTTTTTTTGTTTGCAAGCAGCAGATTACGCGCAGAAA
AAAAGGATCTCAAGAAGATCCTTTGATCTTTTCTACGGGGTCTGACGCTCAGTGGAACGAAAACTCACGT
TAAGGGATTTTGGTCATGAGATTATCAAAAAGGATCTTCACCTAGATCCTTTTAAATTAAAAATGAAGTT
TTAAATCAATCTAAAGTATATATGAGTAAACTTGGTCTGACAGTTACCAATGCTTAATCAGTGAGGCACC
TATCTCAGCGATCTGTCTATTTCGTTCATCCATAGTTGCCTGACTCCCCGTCGTGTAGATAACTACGATA
CGGGAGGGCTTACCATCTGGCCCCAGTGCTGCAATGATACCGCGAGACCCACGCTCACCGGCTCCAGATT
TATCAGCAATAAACCAGCCAGCCGGAAGGGCCGAGCGCAGAAGTGGTCCTGCAACTTTATCCGCCTCCAT
CCAGTCTATTAATTGTTGCCGGGAAGCTAGAGTAAGTAGTTCGCCAGTTAATAGTTTGCGCAACGTTGTT
GCCATTGCTACAGGCATCGTGGTGTCACGCTCGTCGTTTGGTATGGCTTCATTCAGCTCCGGTTCCCAAC
GATCAAGGCGAGTTACATGATCCCCCATGTTGTGCAAAAAAGCGGTTAGCTCCTTCGGTCCTCCGATCGT
TGTCAGAAGTAAGTTGGCCGCAGTGTTATCACTCATGGTTATGGCAGCACTGCATAATTCTCTTACTGTC
ATGCCATCCGTAAGATGCTTTTCTGTGACTGGTGAGTCGAATTGGCCGCGGCGTTGTGACAATTTACCGA
ACAACTCCGCGGCCGGGAAGCCGATCTCGGCTTGAACGAATTGTTAGGTGGCGGTACTTGGGTCGATATC
AAAGTGCATCACTTCTTCCCGTATGCCCAACTTTGTATAGAGAGCCACTGCGGGATCGTCACCGTAATCT
GCTTGCACGTAGATCACATAAGCACCAAGCGCGTTGGCCTCATGCTTGAGGAGATTGATGAGCGCGGTGG
CAATGCCCTGCCTCCGGTGCTCGCCGGAGACTGCGAGATCATAGATATAGATCTCACTACGCGGCTGCTC
AAACTTGGGCAGAACGTAAGCCGCGAGAGCGCCAACAACCGCTTCTTGGTCGAAGGCAGCAAGCGCGATG
AATGTCTTACTACGGAGCAAGTTCCCGAGGTAATCGGAGTCCGGCTGATGTTGGGAGTAGGTGGCTACGT
CTCCGAACTCACGACCGAAAAGATCAAGAGCAGCCCGCATGGATTTGACTTGGTCAGGGCCGAGCCTACA
TGTGCGAATGATGCCCATACTTGAGCCACCTAACTTTGTTTTAGGGCGACTGCCCTGCTGCGTAACATCG
TTGCTGCTCCATAACATCAAACATCGACCCACGGCGTAACGCGCTTGCTGCTTGGATGCCCGAGGCATAG
ACTGTACAAAAAAACAGTCATAACAAGCCATGAAAACCGCCACTGCGCCGTTACCACCGCTGCGTTCGGT
CAAGGTTCTGGACCAGTTGCGTGAGCGCATACGCTACTTGCATTACAGTTTACGAACCGAACAGGCTTAT
GTCAATTCGCGCCGCTGGTGCCGCTGGTTGGACGCCAAGGGTGAATCCGCCTCGATACCCTGATTACTCG
CTTCCTGCGCCCTCTCAGGCGGCGATAGGGGACTGGTAAAACGGGGATTGCCCAGACGCCTCCCCCGCCC
CTTCAGGGGCACAAATGCGGCCCCAACGGGGCCACGTAGTGGTGCGTTTTTTGCGTTTCCACCCTTTTCT
TCCTTTTCCCTTTTAAACCTTTTAGGACGTCTACAGGCCACGTAATCCGTGGCCTGTAGAGTTTAAAAAG
GGACGGATTTGTTGCCATTAAGGGACGGATTTGTTGTTAAGAAGGGACGGATTTGTTGTTGTAAAGGGAC
GGATTTGTTGTATTGTGGGACGCAGATACAGTGTCCCCTTATACACAAGGAATGTCGAACGTGGCCTCAC
CCCCAATGGTTTACAAAAGCAATGCCCTGGTCGAGGCCGCGTATCGCCTCAGTGTTCAGGAACAGCGGAT
CGTTCTGGCCTGTATTAGCCAGGTGAAGAGGAGCGAGCCTGTCACCGATGAAGTGATGTATTCAGTGACG
GCGGAGGACATAGCGACGATGGCGGGTGTCCCTATCGAATCTTCCTACAACCAGCTCAAAGAAGCGGCCC
TGCGCCTGAAACGGCGGGAAGTCCGGTTAACCCAAGAGCCCAATGGCAAGGGGAAAAGACCGAGTGTGAT
GATTACCGGCTGGGTGCAAACAATCATCTACCGGGAGGGTGAGGGCCGTGTAGAACTCAGGTTCACCAAA
GACATGCTGCCGTACCTGACGGAACTCACCAAACAGTTCACCAAATACGCCTTGGCTGACGTGGCCAAGA
TGGACAGCACCCACGCGATCAGGCTTTACGAGCTGCTCATGCAATGGGACAGCATCGGCCAGCGCGAAAT
AGAAATTGACCAGCTGCGAAAGTGGTTTCAACTGGAAGGCCGGTATCCCTCGATCAAGGACTTCAAGTTG
CGAGTGCTTGATCCAGCCGTGACGCAGATCAACGAGCACAGCCCGCTACAGGTGGAGTGGGCGCAGCGAA
AGACCGGGCGCAAGGTCACACATCTGTTGTTCAGTTTTGGACCGAAGAAGCCCGCCAAGGCGGTGGGTAA
GGCCCCAGCGAAGCGCAAGGCCGGGAAGATTTCAGATGCTGAGATCGCGAAACAGGCTCGCCCTGGTGAG
ACATGGGAAGCGGCCCGCGCTCGACTAACCCAGATGCCGCTGGATCTGGCCTAGAGGCCGTGGCCACCAC
GGCCCGGCCTGCCTTTCAGGCTGCGCAACTGTTGGGAAGGGCGATCGGTGCGGGCCTCTTCGCTATTACG
CCAGCTGGCGAAAGGGGGATGTGCTGCAAGGCGATTAAGTTGGGTAACGCCAGGGTTTTCCCAGTCACGA
CGTTGTAAAACGACGGCCAGTGCCAAGCTTGCATGCGAGTGAAGGATCGTCTTCAGTTCGCTGGGAGAAA
TGTCGTCCATGTTGACCGTGGCCTGTCCCTATCGGATCTATCGAATTCTGCGCCAAGGCAACTGTTTAGC
GGATATGGCCGATTGCCGCTACCCCGTTTTCGTCTGTGTGAGGAGCGTGAGCTTCCAAGCGAGGCACATT
GTCGTGGACGGGCGAGGCTGGCGGGCGGGGTAGGAACTTTATATTCGGATGTTTGGTAGTGGGATGGGGA
GGGTGGTTCTGCCTAGACGGCAGCGAACCCGGCGGCTGTTGTGGCCGAGGTGGGTTCGAGTTTCTTAGCT
GCCTACACGGCAGTGAACTGGATTCATGTATCAGGCATCGTACTCGGCAATTTCTTAGCTGCCTACACGG
CAGTGAACCAGGTAGACGCGGACATCAAGCCCGCCGTGAATTTCTTAGCTGCCTACACGGCAGTGAACGA
GAGCCGCAGGGAGCGGGGCCGCAAACTCCTTTTCTTAGCTGCCTACACGGCAGTGAACTGGAGGCGACCG
AACCCGGGCTGTTCGAGGATTTTCTTAGCTGCCTACACGGCAGTGAACAACCGCGCGCAACAGCTGTGCA
TCGTCACCTTTTTCTTAGCTGCCTACACGGCAGTGAACCGTCTCGATGCTGCCGTCGATGAGCGTCTTGT
TTTCTTAGCTGCCTACACGGCAGTGAACTTATCAAGCGGCTGTGCTGGGCCTGTTTCGTTTTTCTTAGCT
GCCTACACGGCAGTGAACGCCTTCGGTGGTGATCTTTCCGTTGTTTGCCTTTTCTTAGCTGCCTACACGG
CAGTGAACAATCGTGCTCGAGATACCAGCCATCCGCGCACTTTCTTAGCTGCCTACACGGCAGTGAACAA
CAGAACCGCGCACCTCGATCAGCCTCGCATTTTCTTAGCTGCCTACACGGCAGTGAACGTAAATCCAGCG
CCTGGGCTGCGCATTGTCCATTTCTTAGCTGCCTACACGGCAGTGAACCACGCAGCCAGGCTCGAACATC
GGCCCGGCTTTTTCTTAGCTGCCTACACGGCAGTGAACTACTACGACGACGCTTTGCAGGCTGATATTCA
TTTCTTAGCTGCCTACACGGCAGTGAACACGACGCGACCAGAATCGCGATTTGCACCCACTTTCTTAGCT
GCCTACACGGCAGTGAACGCGCTGACGCCGCATTCGGCGATCTGCTTCGTTTTCTTAGCTGCCTACACGG
CAGTGAACCGGGCGCTTGCGCCGGATCGGCGAATTGGATGTTTCTTAGCTGCCTACACGGCAGTGAACCC
GGGCTGGATGGACTCGAAGGGCGCCAGGCTTTTCTTAGCTGCCTACACGGCAGTGAACGACCAGATCCTG
CCGCAGTACTGGCAGGACCGTTTCTTAGCTGCCTACACGGCAGTGAACGTCGCAGCCACTGTGTCGGCCA
AAACCAGGTCTTTCTTAGCTGCCTACACGGCAGTGAACTTGACGAACGCCGTCCAGAAGTCACCACCCGG
CTTTCTTAGCTGCCTACACGGCAGTGAACACCGCGCTCGACTACTACAACGTCCGGCTGATTTTCTTAGC
TGCCTACACGGCAGTGAACTAGCTCCGAAAACCTATAACCATTTGAAGGAAAAAGAAATACCGAGTTTTT
CCCGCCAGAAACCCTCTTTTTTCGAGGTCTCGTAACTTGCTGATTTATAAGGGCGTAAGAAATCGTCCGA
AAAAAGGGTCGGAAGCTTCGGGCAATTGGCGGCCGTTTCGCGAGGACCGGGACGGCGATCAACCGTGCCG
TTCGGGCGCGAAAGGTCTTTTGATGGGCGATGCCGCAAAGCCCCCGGCCAGGCCGGGGGCGTCGCGCCAG
GGAGCGGCGCTACAGGCTCGGGTGGCCCGCCTCGATTTCGGACA
Features (pLannotate 1.2.2; 33 found; start..end, strand, type, name):
     22..44      -  RBS            RBS: efficient ribosome binding site from bacteriophage T7 gene 10 (Olins and Rangwala, 1989)
     71..355     -  promoter       araBAD promoter: araBAD; promoter of the L-arabinose operon of E. coli; the araC regulatory gene is transcribed in the opposite direction (Guzman et al., 1995)
    382..1260    +  CDS            araC: L-arabinose regulatory protein; araC
   1417..1525    +  oriT           oriT: incP origin of transfer
   1595..2183    -  rep_origin     ori: high-copy-number ColE1/pMB1/pBR322/pUC origin of replication
   2355..2907    -  CDS            bla(M) (fragment): β-lactamase lacking the signal sequence; bla(M); allows cytosolic expression of β-lactamase
   2984..3517    -  CDS            GmR: gentamycin acetyltransferase; aacC1; confers resistance to gentamycin
   3687..3715    -  promoter       Pc promoter: intI1 (promoter lies within the coding sequence); class 1 integron promoter
   3756..4107    -  rep_origin     pRO1600 oriV: broad-host-range origin of replication from Pseudomonas aeruginosa plasmid pRO1600; requires the pRO1600 Rep protein for replication (West et al., 1994)
   4121..4954    +  CDS            pRO1600 Rep: replication protein for the broad-host-range plasmid pRO1600 from Pseudomonas aeruginosa&nbsp
   4985..5132    -  CDS            lacZα (fragment): LacZα fragment of β-galactosidase; lacZ fragment
   5450..5477    -  ncRNA          CRISPR-DR4: Accession: RF01317 - CRISPR RNA direct repeat element
   5510..5537    -  ncRNA          CRISPR-DR4: Accession: RF01317 - CRISPR RNA direct repeat element
   5570..5597    -  ncRNA          CRISPR-DR4: Accession: RF01317 - CRISPR RNA direct repeat element
   5630..5657    -  ncRNA          CRISPR-DR4: Accession: RF01317 - CRISPR RNA direct repeat element
   5690..5717    -  ncRNA          CRISPR-DR4: Accession: RF01317 - CRISPR RNA direct repeat element
   5750..5777    -  ncRNA          CRISPR-DR4: Accession: RF01317 - CRISPR RNA direct repeat element
   5810..5837    -  ncRNA          CRISPR-DR4: Accession: RF01317 - CRISPR RNA direct repeat element
   5870..5897    -  ncRNA          CRISPR-DR4: Accession: RF01317 - CRISPR RNA direct repeat element
   5930..5957    -  ncRNA          CRISPR-DR4: Accession: RF01317 - CRISPR RNA direct repeat element
   5990..6017    -  ncRNA          CRISPR-DR4: Accession: RF01317 - CRISPR RNA direct repeat element
   6050..6077    -  ncRNA          CRISPR-DR4: Accession: RF01317 - CRISPR RNA direct repeat element
   6110..6137    -  ncRNA          CRISPR-DR4: Accession: RF01317 - CRISPR RNA direct repeat element
   6170..6197    -  ncRNA          CRISPR-DR4: Accession: RF01317 - CRISPR RNA direct repeat element
   6230..6257    -  ncRNA          CRISPR-DR4: Accession: RF01317 - CRISPR RNA direct repeat element
   6290..6317    -  ncRNA          CRISPR-DR4: Accession: RF01317 - CRISPR RNA direct repeat element
   6350..6377    -  ncRNA          CRISPR-DR4: Accession: RF01317 - CRISPR RNA direct repeat element
   6410..6437    -  ncRNA          CRISPR-DR4: Accession: RF01317 - CRISPR RNA direct repeat element
   6470..6497    -  ncRNA          CRISPR-DR4: Accession: RF01317 - CRISPR RNA direct repeat element
   6530..6557    -  ncRNA          CRISPR-DR4: Accession: RF01317 - CRISPR RNA direct repeat element
   6590..6617    -  ncRNA          CRISPR-DR4: Accession: RF01317 - CRISPR RNA direct repeat element
   6651..6678    -  ncRNA          CRISPR-DR4: Accession: RF01317 - CRISPR RNA direct repeat element
   6711..6738    -  ncRNA          CRISPR-DR4: Accession: RF01317 - CRISPR RNA direct repeat element
