[The description below was written by a language model from this plasmid's Addgene catalogue record and pLannotate feature annotations shown in this document.]
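Description:
pCRISPR2_wt is a bacterial expression plasmid built on pHERD30T, an Escherichia–Pseudomonas shuttle vector, carrying the wild-type CRISPR2 locus of Pseudomonas aeruginosa UCBPP-PA14 (the CRISPR array that lies next to the cas1 gene). The backbone has two replication systems: a high-copy ColE1/pUC-type origin for propagation in E. coli, and the pRO1600 oriV with its cognate Rep protein, which supports replication in Pseudomonas and other hosts. An incP oriT allows conjugative mobilisation from a suitable donor strain. Selection is by gentamicin, through the aacC1 acetyltransferase gene expressed from a class 1 integron Pc promoter. Remnants of β-lactamase and lacZα coding sequences are also annotated, but only as fragments.

The roughly 1.9 kb insert was cloned between NcoI and SphI, downstream of the arabinose-inducible araBAD promoter and a T7 gene 10 ribosome binding site, with the divergently transcribed araC regulator on the same plasmid. The feature table annotates 22 direct repeats of 28 nt, spaced at a regular 60 nt period (consistent with 32 nt spacers) and oriented in the same direction as the pBAD promoter. Unannotated sequence flanks the array on both sides and may include the native leader, although the record does not say so. The sequenced record is 7,044 nt, slightly shorter than the 7,120 bp listed in the catalogue entry.

The associated publication concerns sequence motifs that facilitate CRISPR adaptation. The "wt" designation suggests that this plasmid serves as the unmodified reference locus for studying spacer acquisition, presumably alongside mutated variants, but the record does not describe specific assays.
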