Addgene plasmid #149386: pCRISPR2_wt
Purpose: P. aeruginosa PA14 CRISPR2 locus
Depositing lab: Blake Wiedenheft. Depositing organization: Montana State University. Publication: Distribution and phasing of sequence motifs that facilitate CRISPR adaptation. Santiago-Frangos A, Buyukyoruk M, Wiegand T, Krishna P, Wiedenheft B. Curr Biol. 2021 Aug 23;31(16):3515-3524.e6. doi: 10.1016/j.cub.2021.05.068. Epub 2021 Jun 25. PubMed 34174210.
Backbone
  Vector backbone: pHERD30T
  Backbone size w/o insert (bp): 5220
  Total vector size (bp): 7120
  Vector type: Bacterial Expression
Growth in bacteria
  Bacterial resistance: Gentamicin, 10 μg/mL
  Growth temperature: 37°C
  Growth strain: DH5alpha
  Copy number: High Copy
Gene/Insert
  Gene/Insert name: Pseudomonas aeruginosa PA14 CRISPR2 locus (alt name: P. aeruginosa PA14 CRISPR locus adjacent to the Cas1 gene)
  Species: Pseudomonas aeruginosa UCBPP-PA14
  Insert size (bp): 1900
  Promoter: pBAD
  Cloning method: Restriction Enzyme; 5′ cloning site NcoI (unknown if destroyed); 3′ cloning site SphI (unknown if destroyed)
  Sequencing primers: 5′ pBAD_F
Terms and licenses: Academic/Nonprofit Terms; Industry Terms: Not Available to Industry
How to cite: pCRISPR2_wt was a gift from Blake Wiedenheft (Addgene plasmid # 149386 ; http://n2t.net/addgene:149386 ; RRID:Addgene_149386)
